>Addgene plasmid #135118 | RBM23_2xRRM_pGEX | depositor full sequence | sequence record 259861 | Full Sequence
GGCCGCATCGTGACTGACTGACGATCTGCCTCGCGCGTTTCGGTGATGACGGTGAAAACCTCTGACACAT
GCAGCTCCCGGAGACGGTCACAGCTTGTCTGTAAGCGGATGCCGGGAGCAGACAAGCCCGTCAGGGCGCG
TCAGCGGGTGTTGGCGGGTGTCGGGGCGCAGCCATGACCCAGTCACGTAGCGATAGCGGAGTGTATAATT
CTTGAAGACGAAAGGGCCTCGTGATACGCCTATTTTTATAGGTTAATGTCATGATAATAATGGTTTCTTA
GACGTCAGGTGGCACTTTTCGGGGAAATGTGCGCGGAACCCCTATTTGTTTATTTTTCTAAATACATTCA
AATATGTATCCGCTCATGAGACAATAACCCTGATAAATGCTTCAATAATATTGAAAAAGGAAGAGTATGA
GTATTCAACATTTCCGTGTCGCCCTTATTCCCTTTTTTGCGGCATTTTGCCTTCCTGTTTTTGCTCACCC
AGAAACGCTGGTGAAAGTAAAAGATGCTGAAGATCAGTTGGGTGCACGAGTGGGTTACATCGAACTGGAT
CTCAACAGCGGTAAGATCCTTGAGAGTTTTCGCCCCGAAGAACGTTTTCCAATGATGAGCACTTTTAAAG
TTCTGCTATGTGGCGCGGTATTATCCCGTGTTGACGCCGGGCAAGAGCAACTCGGTCGCCGCATACACTA
TTCTCAGAATGACTTGGTTGAGTACTCACCAGTCACAGAAAAGCATCTTACGGATGGCATGACAGTAAGA
GAATTATGCAGTGCTGCCATAACCATGAGTGATAACACTGCGGCCAACTTACTTCTGACAACGATCGGAG
GACCGAAGGAGCTAACCGCTTTTTTGCACAACATGGGGGATCATGTAACTCGCCTTGATCGTTGGGAACC
GGAGCTGAATGAAGCCATACCAAACGACGAGCGTGACACCACGATGCCTGCAGCAATGGCAACAACGTTG
CGCAAACTATTAACTGGCGAACTACTTACTCTAGCTTCCCGGCAACAATTAATAGACTGGATGGAGGCGG
ATAAAGTTGCAGGACCACTTCTGCGCTCGGCCCTTCCGGCTGGCTGGTTTATTGCTGATAAATCTGGAGC
CGGTGAGCGTGGGTCTCGCGGTATCATTGCAGCACTGGGGCCAGATGGTAAGCCCTCCCGTATCGTAGTT
ATCTACACGACGGGGAGTCAGGCAACTATGGATGAACGAAATAGACAGATCGCTGAGATAGGTGCCTCAC
TGATTAAGCATTGGTAACTGTCAGACCAAGTTTACTCATATATACTTTAGATTGATTTAAAACTTCATTT
TTAATTTAAAAGGATCTAGGTGAAGATCCTTTTTGATAATCTCATGACCAAAATCCCTTAACGTGAGTTT
TCGTTCCACTGAGCGTCAGACCCCGTAGAAAAGATCAAAGGATCTTCTTGAGATCCTTTTTTTCTGCGCG
TAATCTGCTGCTTGCAAACAAAAAAACCACCGCTACCAGCGGTGGTTTGTTTGCCGGATCAAGAGCTACC
AACTCTTTTTCCGAAGGTAACTGGCTTCAGCAGAGCGCAGATACCAAATACTGTCCTTCTAGTGTAGCCG
TAGTTAGGCCACCACTTCAAGAACTCTGTAGCACCGCCTACATACCTCGCTCTGCTAATCCTGTTACCAG
TGGCTGCTGCCAGTGGCGATAAGTCGTGTCTTACCGGGTTGGACTCAAGACGATAGTTACCGGATAAGGC
GCAGCGGTCGGGCTGAACGGGGGGTTCGTGCACACAGCCCAGCTTGGAGCGAACGACCTACACCGAACTG
AGATACCTACAGCGTGAGCTATGAGAAAGCGCCACGCTTCCCGAAGGGAGAAAGGCGGACAGGTATCCGG
TAAGCGGCAGGGTCGGAACAGGAGAGCGCACGAGGGAGCTTCCAGGGGGAAACGCCTGGTATCTTTATAG
TCCTGTCGGGTTTCGCCACCTCTGACTTGAGCGTCGATTTTTGTGATGCTCGTCAGGGGGGCGGAGCCTA
TGGAAAAACGCCAGCAACGCGGCCTTTTTACGGTTCCTGGCCTTTTGCTGGCCTTTTGCTCACATGTTCT
TTCCTGCGTTATCCCCTGATTCTGTGGATAACCGTATTACCGCCTTTGAGTGAGCTGATACCGCTCGCCG
CAGCCGAACGACCGAGCGCAGCGAGTCAGTGAGCGAGGAAGCGGAAGAGCGCCTGATGCGGTATTTTCTC
CTTACGCATCTGTGCGGTATTTCACACCGCATAAATTCCGACACCATCGAATGGTGCAAAACCTTTCGCG
GTATGGCATGATAGCGCCCGGAAGAGAGTCAATTCAGGGTGGTGAATGTGAAACCAGTAACGTTATACGA
TGTCGCAGAGTATGCCGGTGTCTCTTATCAGACCGTTTCCCGCGTGGTGAACCAGGCCAGCCACGTTTCT
GCGAAAACGCGGGAAAAAGTGGAAGCGGCGATGGCGGAGCTGAATTACATTCCCAACCGCGTGGCACAAC
AACTGGCGGGCAAACAGTCGTTGCTGATTGGCGTTGCCACCTCCAGTCTGGCCCTGCACGCGCCGTCGCA
AATTGTCGCGGCGATTAAATCTCGCGCCGATCAACTGGGTGCCAGCGTGGTGGTGTCGATGGTAGAACGA
AGCGGCGTCGAAGCCTGTAAAGCGGCGGTGCACAATCTTCTCGCGCAACGCGTCAGTGGGCTGATCATTA
ACTATCCGCTGGATGACCAGGATGCCATTGCTGTGGAAGCTGCCTGCACTAATGTTCCGGCGTTATTTCT
TGATGTCTCTGACCAGACACCCATCAACAGTATTATTTTCTCCCATGAAGACGGTACGCGACTGGGCGTG
GAGCATCTGGTCGCATTGGGTCACCAGCAAATCGCGCTGTTAGCGGGCCCATTAAGTTCTGTCTCGGCGC
GTCTGCGTCTGGCTGGCTGGCATAAATATCTCACTCGCAATCAAATTCAGCCGATAGCGGAACGGGAAGG
CGACTGGAGTGCCATGTCCGGTTTTCAACAAACCATGCAAATGCTGAATGAGGGCATCGTTCCCACTGCG
ATGCTGGTTGCCAACGATCAGATGGCGCTGGGCGCAATGCGCGCCATTACCGAGTCCGGGCTGCGCGTTG
GTGCGGATATCTCGGTAGTGGGATACGACGATACCGAAGACAGCTCATGTTATATCCCGCCGTCAACCAC
CATCAAACAGGATTTTCGCCTGCTGGGGCAAACCAGCGTGGACCGCTTGCTGCAACTCTCTCAGGGCCAG
GCGGTGAAGGGCAATCAGCTGTTGCCCGTCTCACTGGTGAAAAGAAAAACCACCCTGGCGCCCAATACGC
AAACCGCCTCTCCCCGCGCGTTGGCCGATTCATTAATGCAGCTGGCACGACAGGTTTCCCGACTGGAAAG
CGGGCAGTGAGCGCAACGCAATTAATGTGAGTTAGCTCACTCATTAGGCACCCCAGGCTTTACACTTTAT
GCTTCCGGCTCGTATGTTGTGTGGAATTGTGAGCGGATAACAATTTCACACAGGAAACAGCTATGACCAT
GATTACGGATTCACTGGCCGTCGTTTTACAACGTCGTGACTGGGAAAACCCTGGCGTTACCCAACTTAAT
CGCCTTGCAGCACATCCCCCTTTCGCCAGCTGGCGTAATAGCGAAGAGGCCCGCACCGATCGCCCTTCCC
AACAGTTGCGCAGCCTGAATGGCGAATGGCGCTTTGCCTGGTTTCCGGCACCAGAAGCGGTGCCGGAAAG
CTGGCTGGAGTGCGATCTTCCTGAGGCCGATACTGTCGTCGTCCCCTCAAACTGGCAGATGCACGGTTAC
GATGCGCCCATCTACACCAACGTAACCTATCCCATTACGGTCAATCCGCCGTTTGTTCCCACGGAGAATC
CGACGGGTTGTTACTCGCTCACATTTAATGTTGATGAAAGCTGGCTACAGGAAGGCCAGACGCGAATTAT
TTTTGATGGCGTTGGAATTACGTTATCGACTGCACGGTGCACCAATGCTTCTGGCGTCAGGCAGCCATCG
GAAGCTGTGGTATGGCTGTGCAGGTCGTAAATCACTGCATAATTCGTGTCGCTCAAGGCGCACTCCCGTT
CTGGATAATGTTTTTTGCGCCGACATCATAACGGTTCTGGCAAATATTCTGAAATGAGCTGTTGACAATT
AATCATCGGCTCGTATAATGTGTGGAATTGTGAGCGGATAACAATTTCACACAGGAAACAGTATTCATGT
CCCCTATACTAGGTTATTGGAAAATTAAGGGCCTTGTGCAACCCACTCGACTTCTTTTGGAATATCTTGA
AGAAAAATATGAAGAGCATTTGTATGAGCGCGATGAAGGTGATAAATGGCGAAACAAAAAGTTTGAATTG
GGTTTGGAGTTTCCCAATCTTCCTTATTATATTGATGGTGATGTTAAATTAACACAGTCTATGGCCATCA
TACGTTATATAGCTGACAAGCACAACATGTTGGGTGGTTGTCCAAAAGAGCGTGCAGAGATTTCAATGCT
TGAAGGAGCGGTTTTGGATATTAGATACGGTGTTTCGAGAATTGCATATAGTAAAGACTTTGAAACTCTC
AAAGTTGATTTTCTTAGCAAGCTACCTGAAATGCTGAAAATGTTCGAAGATCGTTTATGTCATAAAACAT
ATTTAAATGGTGATCATGTAACCCATCCTGACTTCATGTTGTATGACGCTCTTGATGTTGTTTTATACAT
GGACCCAATGTGCCTGGATGCGTTCCCAAAATTAGTTTGTTTTAAAAAACGTATTGAAGCTATCCCACAA
ATTGATAAGTACTTGAAATCCAGCAAGTATATAGCATGGCCTTTGCAGGGCTGGCAAGCCACGTTTGGTG
GTGGCGACCATCCTCCAAAATCGGATCTGGAAGTTCTGTTCCAGGGGCCCCTGGGATTAATGGACGAAAA
AACCACCGGTTGGCGTGGTGGTCACGTTGTTGAAGGTCTGGCTGGTGAACTGGAACAGCTGCGTGCTCGT
CTGGAACACCACCCGCAGGGTCAGCGTGAACCGGGATCCCACCGTAGCCGTAGCTGGGATCGTCGACATG
GTAGTGAGTCGCGAAGTCGGGACCATCGTCGTGAGGATCGTGTGCATTACAGGAGTCCTCCACTTGCCAC
TGGTTATAGGTATGGACACAGTAAGAGTCCTCATTTCAGAGAGAAGAGCCCAGTCAGGGAGCCAGTTGAT
AATCTGAGTCCTGAGGAGCGTGATGCCCGCACAGTTTTCTGTATGCAGTTAGCTGCCCGAATTCGGCCTC
GAGATCTGGAGGACTTTTTCTCTGCTGTAGGCAAGGTTCGCGATGTACGTATCATCTCAGATCGGAACTC
ACGTCGTTCTAAGGGCATTGCCTACGTGGAATTCTGTGAAATCCAGTCTGTGCCACTGGCCATTGGGCTG
ACTGGGCAGCGGTTGCTGGGAGTGCCTATCATTGTACAGGCTTCACAGGCAGAGAAAAACCGACTGGCAG
CCATGGCCAACAACCTGCAAAAGGGCAATGGTGGACCAATGCGCCTCTATGTGGGTTCCCTGCACTTCAA
TATCACTGAAGACATGCTCCGGGGCATCTTTGAGCCCTTTGGTAAAATTGATAATATTGTCCTGATGAAG
GACTCAGATACAGGCCGCTCTAAAGGTTATGGTTTCATCACGTTCTCTGATTCTGAGTGTGCCCGGCGGG
CCCTGGAACAGTTGAATGGGTTTGAGCTTGCTGGTCGACCTATGAGGGTTGGCCATGTGACTGAGCGACT
GGATGGTGGCACAGACATCACTTTTCCTGATGGGGACCAGGAGCTGGATCTGGGATCAGCAGGTGGACGT
TTTCAGCTCATGGCAAAACTGGCAGAAGGCGCTGGAATCCAACTGCCAAGCACTGCTTAGGC
Features (pLannotate 1.2.2; 17 found; start..end, strand, type, name):
     26..65      +  CDS            rop (fragment): Rop protein, which maintains plasmids at low copy number; rop
    167..207     +  misc_feature   bom (fragment): basis of mobility region from pBR322
    312..416     +  promoter       AmpR promoter: bla
    417..1277    +  CDS            AmpR: β-lactamase; bla; confers resistance to ampicillin, carbenicillin, and related antibiotics
   1448..2036    +  rep_origin     ori: high-copy-number ColE1/pMB1/pBR322/pUC origin of replication
   2222..2273    -  misc_feature   bom (fragment): basis of mobility region from pBR322
   2280..2357    +  promoter       lacIq promoter: lacI (mutant); In the lacIq allele, a single base change in the promoter boosts expression of the lacI gene about 10-fold.
   2358..3440    +  CDS            lacI: lac repressor; lacI; The lac repressor binds to the lac operator to inhibit transcription in E. coli. This inhibition can be relieved by adding lactose or isopropyl-β-D-thiogalactopyranoside (IPTG).
   3453..3474    +  protein_bind   CAP binding site: CAP binding activates transcription in the presence of cAMP. E. coli catabolite activator protein
   3489..3519    +  promoter       lac promoter: promoter for the E. coli lac operon
   3527..3543    +  protein_bind   lac operator: The lac repressor binds to the lac operator to inhibit transcription in E. coli. This inhibition can be relieved by adding lactose or isopropyl-β-D-thiogalactopyranoside (IPTG). lac repressor encoded by lacI
   3563..3736    +  CDS            lacZα: LacZα fragment of β-galactosidase; lacZ fragment
   4015..4116    -  CDS            yciV (fragment): RNAAM_ECOLI - Also known as trpH From Escherichia coli (strain K12).
   4192..4220    +  promoter       tac promoter: strong E. coli promoter; hybrid between the trp and lac UV5 promoters
   4228..4244    +  protein_bind   lac operator: The lac repressor binds to the lac operator to inhibit transcription in E. coli. This inhibition can be relieved by adding lactose or isopropyl-β-D-thiogalactopyranoside (IPTG). lac repressor encoded by lacI
   4267..4920    +  CDS            GST26_SCHJA: Experimental evidence at protein level: Swiss-Prot protein existence level 1. GST isoenzymes appear to play a central role in the parasite detoxification system. Other functions are also suspected including a role in increasing the solubility of haematin in the parasite gut. From Schistosoma japonicum (Blood fluke).
   5131..5937    +  CDS            RBM23 (fragment): RBM23_HUMAN - Also known as RNPC4. Experimental evidence at protein level: Swiss-Prot protein existence level 1. RNA-binding protein that acts both as a transcription coactivator and pre-mRNA splicing factor (PubMed:15694343). Regulates steroid hormone receptor-mediated transcription, independently of the pre-mRNA splicing factor activity (PubMed:15694343). From Homo sapiens (Human).
