>Addgene plasmid #135118 | RBM23_2xRRM_pGEX | addgene full sequence | sequence record 273982 | Addgene NGS Result
TGGTGAAAAGAAAAACCACGCTAGCGCCCAATACGCAAACCGCCTCTCCCCGCGCGTTGGCCGATTCATT
AATGCAGCTGGCACGACAGGTTTCCCGACTGGAAAGCGGGCAGTGAGCGCAACGCAATTAATGTAAGTTA
GCTCACTCATTAGGCACCCCAGGCTTTACACTTTATGCTTCCGGCTCGTATGTTGTGTGGAATTGTGAGC
GGATAACAATTTCACACAGGAAACAGCTATGACCATGATTACGGATTCACTGGCCGTCGTTTTACAACGT
CGTGACTGGGAAAACCCTGGCGTTACCCAACTTAATCGCCTTGCAGCACATCCCCCTTTCGCCAGCTGGC
GTAATAGCGAAGAGGCCCGCACCGATCGCCCTTCCCAACAGTTGCGCAGCCTGAATGGCGAATGGCGCTT
TGCCTGGTTTCCGGCACCAGAAGCGGTGCCGGAAAGCTGGCTGGAGTGCGATCTTCCTGAGGCCGATACT
GTCGTCGTCCCCTCAAACTGGCAGATGCACGGTTACGATGCGCCCATCTACACCAACGTGACCTATCCCA
TTACGGTCAATCCGCCGTTTGTTCCCACGGAGAATCCGACGGGTTGTTACTCGCTCACATTTAATGTTGA
TGAAAGCTGGCTACAGGAAGGCCAGACGCGAATTATTTTTGATGGCGTTGGAATTAGCTTATCGACTGCA
CGGTGCACCAATGCTTCTGGCGTCAGGCAGCCATCGGAAGCTGTGGTATGGCTGTGCAGGTCGTAAATCA
CTGCATAATTCGTGTCGCTCAAGGCGCACTCCCGTTCTGGATAATGTTTTTTGCGCCGACATCATAACGG
TTCTGGCAAATATTCTGAAATGAGCTGTTGACAATTAATCATCGGCTCGTATAATGTGTGGAATTGTGAG
CGGATAACAATTTCACACAGGAAACAGTATTCATGTCCCCTATACTAGGTTATTGGAAAATTAAGGGCCT
TGTGCAACCCACTCGACTTCTTTTGGAATATCTTGAAGAAAAATATGAAGAGCATTTGTATGAGCGCGAT
GAAGGTGATAAATGGCGAAACAAAAAGTTTGAATTGGGTTTGGAGTTTCCCAATCTTCCTTATTATATTG
ATGGTGATGTTAAATTAACACAGTCTATGGCCATCATACGTTATATAGCTGACAAGCACAACATGTTGGG
TGGTTGTCCAAAAGAGCGTGCAGAGATTTCAATGCTTGAAGGAGCGGTTTTGGATATTAGATACGGTGTT
TCGAGAATTGCATATAGTAAAGACTTTGAAACTCTCAAAGTTGATTTTCTTAGCAAGCTACCTGAAATGC
TGAAAATGTTCGAAGATCGTTTATGTCATAAAACATATTTAAATGGTGATCATGTAACCCATCCTGACTT
CATGTTGTATGACGCTCTTGATGTTGTTTTATACATGGACCCAATGTGCCTGGATGCGTTCCCAAAATTA
GTTTGTTTTAAAAAACGTATTGAAGCTATCCCACAAATTGATAAGTACTTGAAATCCAGCAAGTATATAG
CATGGCCTTTGCAGGGCTGGCAAGCCACGTTTGGTGGTGGCGACCATCCTCCAAAATCGGATCTGGAAGT
TCTGTTCCAGGGGCCCCTGGGATTAATGGACGAAAAAACCACCGGTTGGCGTGGTGGTCACGTTGTTGAA
GGTCTGGCTGGTGAACTGGAACAGCTGCGTGCTCGTCTGGAACACCACCCGCAGGGTCAGCGTGAACCGG
GATCCCACCGTAGCCGTAGCTGGGATCGTCGACATGGTAGTGAGTCGCGAAGTCGGGACCATCGTCGTGA
GGATCGTGTGCATTACAGGAGTCCTCCACTTGCCACTGGTTATAGGTATGGACACAGTAAGAGTCCTCAT
TTCAGAGAGAAGAGCCCAGTCAGGGAGCCAGTTGATAATCTGAGTCCTGAGGAGCGTGATGCCCGCACAG
TTTTCTGTATGCAGTTAGCTGCCCGAATTCGGCCTCGAGATCTGGAGGACTTTTTCTCTGCTGTAGGCAA
GGTTCGCGATGTACGTATCATCTCAGATCGGAACTCACGTCGTTCTAAGGGCATTGCCTACGTGGAATTC
TGTGAAATCCAGTCTGTGCCACTGGCCATTGGGCTGACTGGGCAGCGGTTGCTGGGAGTGCCTATCATTG
TACAGGCTTCACAGGCAGAGAAAAACCGACTGGCAGCCATGGCCAACAACCTGCAAAAGGGCAATGGTGG
ACCAATGCGCCTCTATGTGGGTTCCCTGCACTTCAATATCACTGAAGACATGCTCCGGGGCATCTTTGAG
CCCTTTGGTAAAATTGATAATATTGTCCTGATGAAGGACTCAGATACAGGCCGCTCTAAAGGTTATGGTT
TCATCACGTTCTCTGATTCTGAGTGTGCCCGGCGGGCCCTGGAACAGTTGAATGGGTTTGAGCTTGCTGG
TCGACCTATGAGGGTTGGCCATGTGACTGAGCGACTGGATGGTGGCACAGACATCACTTTTCCTGATGGG
GACCAGGAGCTGGATCTGGGATCAGCAGGTGGACGTTTTCAGCTCATGGCAAAGCTGGCAGAAGGCGCTG
GAATCCAACTGCCAAGCACTGCTTAGGCGGCCGCATCGTGACTGACTGACGATCTGCCTCGCGCGTTTCG
GTGATGACGGTGAAAACCTCTGACACATGCAGCTCCCGGAGACGGTCACAGCTTGTCTGTAAGCGGATGC
CGGGAGCAGACAAGCCCGTCAGGGCGCGTCAGCGGGTGTTGGCGGGTGTCGGGGCGCAGCCATGACCCAG
TCACGTAGCGATAGCGGAGTGTATAATTCTTGAAGACGAAAGGGCCTCGTGATACGCCTATTTTTATAGG
TTAATGTCATGATAATAATGGTTTCTTAGACGTCAGGTGGCACTTTTCGGGGAAATGTGCGCGGAACCCC
TATTTGTTTATTTTTCTAAATACATTCAAATATGTATCCGCTCATGAGACAATAACCCTGATAAATGCTT
CAATAATATTGAAAAAGGAAGAGTATGAGTATTCAACATTTCCGTGTCGCCCTTATTCCCTTTTTTGCGG
CATTTTGCCTTCCTGTTTTTGCTCACCCAGAAACGCTGGTGAAAGTAAAAGATGCTGAAGATCAGTTGGG
TGCACGAGTGGGTTACATCGAACTGGATCTCAACAGCGGTAAGATCCTTGAGAGTTTTCGCCCCGAAGAA
CGTTTTCCAATGATGAGCACTTTTAAAGTTCTGCTATGTGGCGCGGTATTATCCCGTGTTGACGCCGGGC
AAGAGCAACTCGGTCGCCGCATACACTATTCTCAGAATGACTTGGTTGAGTACTCACCAGTCACAGAAAA
GCATCTTACGGATGGCATGACAGTAAGAGAATTATGCAGTGCTGCCATAACCATGAGTGATAACACTGCG
GCCAACTTACTTCTGACAACGATCGGAGGACCGAAGGAGCTAACCGCTTTTTTGCACAACATGGGGGATC
ATGTAACTCGCCTTGATCGTTGGGAACCGGAGCTGAATGAAGCCATACCAAACGACGAGCGTGACACCAC
GATGCCTGCAGCAATGGCAACAACGTTGCGCAAACTATTAACTGGCGAACTACTTACTCTAGCTTCCCGG
CAACAATTAATAGACTGGATGGAGGCGGATAAAGTTGCAGGACCACTTCTGCGCTCGGCCCTTCCGGCTG
GCTGGTTTATTGCTGATAAATCTGGAGCCGGTGAGCGTGGGTCTCGCGGTATCATTGCAGCACTGGGGCC
AGATGGTAAGCCCTCCCGTATCGTAGTTATCTACACGACGGGGAGTCAGGCAACTATGGATGAACGAAAT
AGACAGATCGCTGAGATAGGTGCCTCACTGATTAAGCATTGGTAACTGTCAGACCAAGTTTACTCATATA
TACTTTAGATTGATTTAAAACTTCATTTTTAATTTAAAAGGATCTAGGTGAAGATCCTTTTTGATAATCT
CATGACCAAAATCCCTTAACGTGAGTTTTCGTTCCACTGAGCGTCAGACCCCGTAGAAAAGATCAAAGGA
TCTTCTTGAGATCCTTTTTTTCTGCGCGTAATCTGCTGCTTGCAAACAAAAAAACCACCGCTACCAGCGG
TGGTTTGTTTGCCGGATCAAGAGCTACCAACTCTTTTTCCGAAGGTAACTGGCTTCAGCAGAGCGCAGAT
ACCAAATACTGTCCTTCTAGTGTAGCCGTAGTTAGGCCACCACTTCAAGAACTCTGTAGCACCGCCTACA
TACCTCGCTCTGCTAATCCTGTTACCAGTGGCTGCTGCCAGTGGCGATAAGTCGTGTCTTACCGGGTTGG
ACTCAAGACGATAGTTACCGGATAAGGCGCAGCGGTCGGGCTGAACGGGGGGTTCGTGCACACAGCCCAG
CTTGGAGCGAACGACCTACACCGAACTGAGATACCTACAGCGTGAGCTATGAGAAAGCGCCACGCTTCCC
GAAGGGAGAAAGGCGGACAGGTATCCGGTAAGCGGCAGGGTCGGAACAGGAGAGCGCACGAGGGAGCTTC
CAGGGGGAAACGCCTGGTATCTTTATAGTCCTGTCGGGTTTCGCCACCTCTGACTTGAGCGTCGATTTTT
GTGATGCTCGTCAGGGGGGCGGAGCCTATGGAAAAACGCCAGCAACGCGGCCTTTTTACGGTTCCTGGCC
TTTTGCTGGCCTTTTGCTCACATGTTCTTTCCTGCGTTATCCCCTGATTCTGTGGATAACCGTATTACCG
CCTTTGAGTGAGCTGATACCGCTCGCCGCAGCCGAACGACCGAGCGCAGCGAGTCAGTGAGCGAGGAAGC
GGAAGAGCGCCTGATGCGGTATTTTCTCCTTACGCATCTGTGCGGTATTTCACACCGCATAAATTCCGAC
ACCATCGAATGGCGCAAAACCTTTCGCGGTATGGCATGATAGCGCCCGGAAGAGAGTCAATTCAGGGTGG
TGAATGTGAAACCAGTAACGTTATACGATGTCGCAGAGTATGCCGGTGTCTCTTATCAGACCGTTTCCCG
CGTGGTGAACCAGGCCAGCCACGTTTCTGCGAAAACGCGGGAAAAAGTGGAAGCGGCGATGGCGGAGCTG
AATTACATTCCCAACCGCGTGGCACAACAACTGGCGGGCAAACAGTCGTTGCTGATTGGCGTTGCCACCT
CCAGTCTGGCCCTGCACGCGCCGTCGCAAATTGTCGCGGCGATTAAATCTCGCGCCGATCAACTGGGTGC
CAGCGTGGTGGTGTCGATGGTAGAACGAAGCGGCGTCGAAGCCTGTAAAGCGGCGGTGCACAATCTTCTC
GCGCAACGCGTCAGTGGGCTGATCATTAACTATCCGCTGGATGACCAGGATGCCATTGCTGTGGAAGCTG
CCTGCACTAATGTTCCGGCGTTATTTCTTGATGTCTCTGACCAGACACCCATCAACAGTATTATTTTCTC
CCATGAAGACGGTACGCGACTGGGCGTGGAGCATCTGGTCGCATTGGGTCACCAGCAAATCGCGCTGTTA
GCGGGCCCATTAAGTTCTGTCTCGGCGCGTCTGCGTCTGGCTGGCTGGCATAAATATCTCACTCGCAATC
AAATTCAGCCGATAGCGGAACGGGAAGGCGACTGGAGTGCCATGTCCGGTTTTCAACAAACCATGCAAAT
GCTGAATGAGGGCATCGTTCCCACTGCGATGCTGGTTGCCAACGATCAGATGGCGCTGGGCGCAATGCGC
GCCATTACCGAGTCCGGGCTGCGCGTTGGTGCGGATATCTCGGTAGTGGGATACGACGATACCGAAGACA
GCTCATGTTATATCCCGCCGTTAACCACCATCAAACAGGATTTTCGCCTGCTGGGGCAAACCAGCGTGGA
CCGCTTGCTGCAACTCTCTCAGGGCCAGGCGGTGAAGGGCAATCAGCTGTTGCCCGTCTCAC
Features (pLannotate 1.2.2; 17 found; start..end, strand, type, name):
    129..150     +  protein_bind   CAP binding site: CAP binding activates transcription in the presence of cAMP. E. coli catabolite activator protein
    165..195     +  promoter       lac promoter: promoter for the E. coli lac operon
    203..219     +  protein_bind   lac operator: The lac repressor binds to the lac operator to inhibit transcription in E. coli. This inhibition can be relieved by adding lactose or isopropyl-β-D-thiogalactopyranoside (IPTG). lac repressor encoded by lacI
    239..412     +  CDS            lacZα: LacZα fragment of β-galactosidase; lacZ fragment
    676..792     -  CDS            yciV (fragment): RNAAM_ECOLI - Also known as trpH From Escherichia coli (strain K12).
    868..896     +  promoter       tac promoter: strong E. coli promoter; hybrid between the trp and lac UV5 promoters
    904..920     +  protein_bind   lac operator: The lac repressor binds to the lac operator to inhibit transcription in E. coli. This inhibition can be relieved by adding lactose or isopropyl-β-D-thiogalactopyranoside (IPTG). lac repressor encoded by lacI
    943..1596    +  CDS            GST26_SCHJA: Experimental evidence at protein level: Swiss-Prot protein existence level 1. GST isoenzymes appear to play a central role in the parasite detoxification system. Other functions are also suspected including a role in increasing the solubility of haematin in the parasite gut. From Schistosoma japonicum (Blood fluke).
   1807..2613    +  CDS            RBM23 (fragment): RBM23_HUMAN - Also known as RNPC4. Experimental evidence at protein level: Swiss-Prot protein existence level 1. RNA-binding protein that acts both as a transcription coactivator and pre-mRNA splicing factor (PubMed:15694343). Regulates steroid hormone receptor-mediated transcription, independently of the pre-mRNA splicing factor activity (PubMed:15694343). From Homo sapiens (Human).
   2644..2683    +  CDS            rop (fragment): Rop protein, which maintains plasmids at low copy number; rop
   2785..2825    +  misc_feature   bom (fragment): basis of mobility region from pBR322
   2930..3034    +  promoter       AmpR promoter: bla
   3035..3895    +  CDS            AmpR: β-lactamase; bla; confers resistance to ampicillin, carbenicillin, and related antibiotics
   4066..4654    +  rep_origin     ori: high-copy-number ColE1/pMB1/pBR322/pUC origin of replication
   4840..4891    -  misc_feature   bom (fragment): basis of mobility region from pBR322
   4898..4975    +  promoter       lacI promoter: lacI
   4976..116     +  CDS            lacI (across the origin): lac repressor; lacI; The lac repressor binds to the lac operator to inhibit transcription in E. coli. This inhibition can be relieved by adding lactose or isopropyl-β-D-thiogalactopyranoside (IPTG).
