[The description below was written by a language model from this plasmid's Addgene catalogue record and pLannotate feature annotations shown in this document.]
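Description:
RBM23_2xRRM_pGEX is a bacterial expression plasmid built on the pGEX-6P-2 backbone for producing a recombinant fragment of the human RNA-binding protein RBM23 (also known as CAPERbeta or RNPC4) in E. coli. It replicates from a high-copy ColE1/pMB1-type origin and is selected with ampicillin through the bla (AmpR) gene. Two full-length sequence records of 5,942 nt, one from the depositor and one from repository sequencing, carry the same set of features in the same order and differ mainly in their numbering start point. One annotation calls the repressor promoter lacIq, the up-mutant that raises lacI expression, and the other calls it the plain lacI promoter.

The expression cassette is driven by the tac promoter, a strong trp/lac hybrid, followed by a lac operator. The plasmid-borne lacI gene keeps it repressed until an inducer such as IPTG is supplied. Downstream lies the Schistosoma japonicum glutathione S-transferase coding sequence, then a gap of roughly 200 bp that the feature tables leave unannotated, and then the RBM23 fragment. The catalogue describes the N-terminal tag as GST-SBP, so the streptavidin-binding peptide presumably sits in this gap, although it is not annotated. The insert is listed as 861 bp, was cloned between BamHI and NotI, and about 800 bp of it matches RBM23. The construct name suggests it spans the protein's two RNA recognition motifs rather than the full-length protein. Residual lac promoter/lacZα, rop and bom fragments are backbone remnants.

The stated purpose is recombinant expression of RBM23 with a dual-affinity tag, which allows capture on glutathione or streptavidin resins. The associated study concerns the sequence, structure and context preferences of human RNA-binding proteins.
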