Addgene plasmid #135118: RBM23_2xRRM_pGEX
Purpose: Recombinant expression of RBM23 with dual-affinity tag
Depositing lab: Christopher Burge. Depositing organization: Massachusetts Institute of Technology. Publication: Sequence, Structure, and Context Preferences of Human RNA Binding Proteins. Dominguez D, Freese P, Alexis MS, Su A, Hochman M, Palden T, Bazile C, Lambert NJ, Van Nostrand EL, Pratt GA, Yeo GW, Graveley BR, Burge CB. Mol Cell. 2018 Jun 7;70(5):854-867.e9. doi: 10.1016/j.molcel.2018.05.001. Epub 2018 Jun 7. PubMed 29883606.
Backbone
  Vector backbone: pGEX-6P-2
  Backbone manufacturer: Promega
  Backbone size w/o insert (bp): 5081
  Vector type: Bacterial Expression
Growth in bacteria
  Bacterial resistance: Ampicillin, 100 μg/mL
  Growth temperature: 37°C
  Growth strain: DH5alpha
  Copy number: High Copy
Gene/Insert
  Gene/Insert name: RBM23
  Species: H. sapiens (human)
  Insert size (bp): 861
  Entrez Gene: RBM23 (a.k.a. CAPERbeta, PP239, RNPC4)
  Promoter: tac
  Tag / fusion protein: GST-SBP (N terminal on backbone)
  Cloning method: Restriction Enzyme; 5′ cloning site BamHI (not destroyed); 3′ cloning site NotI (not destroyed)
  Sequencing primers: 5′ 5GEX (GGGCTGGCAAGCCACGTTTGGTG); 3′ 3GEX (CCGGGAGCTGCATGTGTCAGAGG)
Terms and licenses: Academic/Nonprofit Terms; Industry Terms: Not Available to Industry
How to cite: RBM23_2xRRM_pGEX was a gift from Christopher Burge (Addgene plasmid # 135118 ; http://n2t.net/addgene:135118 ; RRID:Addgene_135118)
