>Addgene plasmid #135118 | RBM23_2xRRM_pGEX | depositor partial sequence | sequence record 259862 | RBM23_ORF
CACCGTAGCCGTAGCTGGGATCGTCGACATGGTAGTGAGTCGCGAAGTCGGGACCATCGTCGTGAGGATC
GTGTGCATTACAGGAGTCCTCCACTTGCCACTGGTTATAGGTATGGACACAGTAAGAGTCCTCATTTCAG
AGAGAAGAGCCCAGTCAGGGAGCCAGTTGATAATCTGAGTCCTGAGGAGCGTGATGCCCGCACAGTTTTC
TGTATGCAGTTAGCTGCCCGAATTCGGCCTCGAGATCTGGAGGACTTTTTCTCTGCTGTAGGCAAGGTTC
GCGATGTACGTATCATCTCAGATCGGAACTCACGTCGTTCTAAGGGCATTGCCTACGTGGAATTCTGTGA
AATCCAGTCTGTGCCACTGGCCATTGGGCTGACTGGGCAGCGGTTGCTGGGAGTGCCTATCATTGTACAG
GCTTCACAGGCAGAGAAAAACCGACTGGCAGCCATGGCCAACAACCTGCAAAAGGGCAATGGTGGACCAA
TGCGCCTCTATGTGGGTTCCCTGCACTTCAATATCACTGAAGACATGCTCCGGGGCATCTTTGAGCCCTT
TGGTAAAATTGATAATATTGTCCTGATGAAGGACTCAGATACAGGCCGCTCTAAAGGTTATGGTTTCATC
ACGTTCTCTGATTCTGAGTGTGCCCGGCGGGCCCTGGAACAGTTGAATGGGTTTGAGCTTGCTGGTCGAC
CTATGAGGGTTGGCCATGTGACTGAGCGACTGGATGGTGGCACAGACATCACTTTTCCTGATGGGGACCA
GGAGCTGGATCTGGGATCAGCAGGTGGACGTTTTCAGCTCATGGCAAAACTGGCAGAAGGCGCTGGAATC
CAACTGCCAAGCACTGCTTAG
